>Addgene plasmid #147857 | pAc5.1B-EGFP-DmNot1_1497-1644_W | depositor full sequence | sequence record 290304 | Full Sequence
CTTCAAGGAATTAATTCTATATTCTAAAAACACAAATGATACTTCTAAAAAAAATCATGAATGGCATCAA
CTCTGAATCAAATCTTTGCAGATGCACCTACTTCTCATTTCCACTGTCACATCATTTTTCCAGATCTCGC
TGCCTGTTATGTGGCCCACAAACCAAGACACGTTTTATGGCCATTAAAGCTGGCTGATCGTCGCCAAACA
CCAAATACATATCAATATGTACATTCGAGAAAGAAGCGATCAAAGAAGCGTCTTCGGGCGAGTAGGAGAA
TGCGGAGGAGAAGGAGAACGAGCTGATCTAGTATCTCTCCACAATCCAATGCCAACTGACCAACTGGCCA
TATTCGGAGCAATTTGAAGCCAATTTCCATCGCCTGGCGATCGCTCCATTCTTGGCTATATGTTTTTCAC
CGTTCCCGGGGCCATTTTCAAAGACTCGTCGGTAAGATAAGATTGTGTCACTCGCTGTCTCTCTTCATTT
GTCGAAGAATGCTGAGGAATTTCGCGATGACGTCGGCGAGTATTTTGAAGAATGAGAATAATTTGTATTT
ATACGAAAATCAGTTAGTGGAATTTTCTACAAAAACATGTTATCTATAGATAATTTTGTTGCAAAATATG
TTGACTATGACAAAGATTGTATGTATATACCTTTAATGTATTCTCATTTTCTTATGTATTTATAATGGCA
ATGATGATACTGATGATATTTTAAGATGATGCCAGACCACAGGCTGATTTCTGCGTCTTTTGCCGAACGC
AGTGCATGTGCGGTTGTTGTTTTTTGGAATAGTTTCAATTTTCGGACTGTCCGCTTTGATTTCAGTTTCT
TGGCTTATTCAAAAAGCAAAGTAAAGCCAAAAAAGCGAGATGGCAATACCAAATGCGGCAAAACGGTAGT
GGAAGGAAAGGGGTGCGGGGCAGCGGAAGGAAGGGTGGGGCGGGGCGTGGCGGGGTCTGTGGCTGGGCGC
GACGTCACCGACGTTGGAGCCACTCCTTTGACCATGTGTGCGTGTGTGTATTATTCGTGTCTCGCCACTC
GCCGGTTGTTTTTTTCTTTTTATCTCGCTCTCTCTAGCGCCATCTCGTACGCATGCTCAACGCACCGCAT
GTTGCCGTGTCCTTTATGCGTCATTTTGGCTCGAAATAGGCAATTATTTAAACAAAGATTAGTCAACGAA
AACGCTAAAATAAATAAGTCTACAATATGGTTACTTATTGCCATGTGTGTGCAGCCAACGATAGCAACAA
AAGCAACAACACAGTGGCTTTCCCTCTTTCACTTTTTGTTTGCAAGCGCGTGCGAGCAAGACGGCACGAC
CGGCAAACGCAATTACGCTGACAAAGAGCAGACGAAGTTTTGGCCGAAAAACATCAAGGCGCCTGATACG
AATGCATTTGCAATAACAATTGCGATATTTAATATTGTTTATGAAGCTGTTTGACTTCAAAACACACAAA
AAAAAAAATAAAACAAATTATTTGAAAGAGAATTAGGAATCGGACAGCTTATCGTTACGGGCTAACAGCA
CACCGAGACGAAATAGCTTACCTGACGTCACAGCCTCTGGAAGAACTGCCGCCAAGCAGAGAGAGAGAGA
AAAAGAGGGAGAGCAGCTTAGACCGCATGTGCTTGTGTGTGAGGCGTCTCTCTCTTCGTCTCCTGTTTGC
GCAAACGCATAGACTGCACTGAGAAAATCGATTACCTATTTTTTATGAATGAATATTTGCACTATTACTA
TTCAAAACTATTAAGATAGCAATCACATTCAATAGCCAAATACTATACCACCTGAGCGATGCAACGAAAT
GATCAATTTGAGCAAAAATGCTGCATATTTAGGACGGCATCATTATAGAAATGCTTCTTGCTGTGTACTT
TTCTCTCGTCTGGCAGCTGTTTCGCCGTTATTGTTAAAACCGGCTTAAGTTAGGTGTGTTTTCTACGACT
AGTGATGCCCCTACTAGAAGATGTGTGTTGCACAAATGTCCCTGAATAACCAATTTGAAGTGCAGATAGC
AGTAAACGTAAGCTAATATGAATATTATTTAACTGTAATGTTTTAATATCGCTGGACATTACTAATAAAC
CCACTATAAACACATGTACATATGTATGTTTTGGCATACAATGAGTAGTTGGGGAAAAAATGTGTAAAAG
CACCGTGACCATCACAGCATAAAGATAACCAGCTGAAGTATCGAATATGAGTAACCCCCAAATTGAATCA
CATGCCGCAACTGATAGGACCCATGGAAGTACACTCTTCATGGCGATATACAAGACACACACAAGCACGA
ACACCCAGTTGCGGAGGAAATTCTCCGTAAATGAAAACCCAATCGGCGAACAATTCATACCCATATATGG
TAAAAGTTTTGAACGCGACTTGAGAGCGGAGAGCATTGCGGCTGATAAGGTTTTAGCGCTAAGCGGGCTT
TATAAAACGGGCTGCGGGACCAGTTTTCATATCACTACCGTTTGAGTTCTTGTGCTGTGTGGATACTCCT
CCCGACACAAAGCCGCTCCATCAGCCAGCAGTCGTCTAATCCAGAGACCCCGGATCGGGGTACCAACATG
GTGAGCAAGGGCGAGGAGCTGTTCACCGGGGTGGTGCCCATCCTGGTCGAGCTGGACGGCGACGTAAACG
GCCACAAGTTCAGCGTGTCCGGCGAGGGCGAGGGCGATGCCACCTACGGCAAGCTGACCCTGAAGTTCAT
CTGCACCACCGGCAAGCTGCCCGTGCCCTGGCCCACCCTCGTGACCACCCTGACCTACGGCGTGCAGTGC
TTCAGCCGCTACCCCGACCACATGAAGCAGCACGACTTCTTCAAGTCCGCCATGCCCGAAGGCTACGTCC
AGGAGCGCACCATCTTCTTCAAGGACGACGGCAACTACAAGACCCGCGCCGAGGTGAAGTTCGAGGGCGA
CACCCTGGTGAACCGCATCGAGCTGAAGGGCATCGACTTCAAGGAGGACGGCAACATCCTGGGGCACAAG
CTGGAGTACAACTACAACAGCCACAACGTCTATATCATGGCCGACAAGCAGAAGAACGGCATCAAGGTGA
ACTTCAAGATCCGCCACAACATCGAGGACGGCAGCGTGCAGCTCGCCGACCACTACCAGCAGAACACCCC
CATCGGCGACGGCCCCGTGCTGCTGCCCGACAACCACTACCTGAGCACCCAGTCCGCCCTGAGCAAAGAC
CCCAACGAGAAGCGCGATCACATGGTCCTGCTGGAGTTCGTGACCGCCGCCGGGATCACTCTCGGCATGG
ACGAGCTGTACAAGCCAAGCTTAATTAAGATGAATCCCGGAATCAAACACATGGTCGTCAACGCCGTGGA
GCGCACGATAACCGACTGGTTGCAGCCTATTGTGGACCGAAGCATCCGCATTGCCTGTGCCACCACCGAG
CAGATCATCCGCAAGGACTTCGCCCTGGATGCTGACGAGAACCGAATGCGCACTGCCGCTCATCAGATGG
TACGAAACCTTGCCGCCGGCATGGCCATGATTACCGGTAAGGATGAGATAGCGCGTGCTATTAGCCAGAA
TCTGCACAAGGCCTTGCTGTCGGGTCTAAATGGGATGCCCAGCATGGCTGAGATCCAAGCTGCTGCTATG
CAGTTAGCCAGCGAAAATGTTGAGCTAGTTTGCGCTTTCATTCAGAAAACATCTGCTGAAAAGGCAGCCG
CAGAGATCGATAGGCGTCTAAGCACCGATTTCGAGACCAGAAAAATTGCTCGTGAATAGTCTAGAGGGCC
CGCGGTTCGAAGGTAAGCCTATCCCTAACCCTCTCCTCGGTCTCGATTCTACGCGTACCGGTCATCATCA
CCATCACCATTGAGTTTAAACCCGCTGATCAGCCTCGACTGTGCCTTCTAAGGCCTGAGCTCGCTGATCA
GCCTCGATCGAGGATCCAGACATGATAAGATACATTGATGAGTTTGGACAAACCACAACTAGAATGCAGT
GAAAAAAATGCTTTATTTGTGAAATTTGTGATGCTATTGCTTTATTTGTAACCATTATAAGCTGCAATAA
ACAAGTTAACAACAACAATTGCATTCATTTTATGTTTCAGGTTCAGGGGGAGGTGTGGGAGGTTTTTTAA
AGCAAGTAAAACCTCTACAAATGTGGTATGGCTGATTATGATCAGTCGACCGATGCCCTTGAGAGCCTTC
AACCCAGTCAGCTCCTTCCGGTGGGCGCGGGGCATGACTATCGTCGCCGCACTTATGACTGTCTTCTTTA
TCATGCAACTCGTAGGACAGGTGCCGGCAGCGCTCTGGGTCATTTTCGGCGAGGACCGCTTTCGCTGGAG
CGCGACGATGATCGGCCTGTCGCTTGCGGTATTCGGAATCTTGCACGCCCTCGCTCAAGCCTTCGTCACT
GGTCCCGCCACCAAACGTTTCGGCGAGAAGCAGGCCATTATCGCCGGCATGGCGGCCGACGCGCTGGGCT
ACGTCTTGCTGGCGTTCGCGACGCGAGGCTGGATGGCCTTCCCCATTATGATTCTTCTCGCTTCCGGCGG
CATCGGGATGCCCGCGTTGCAGGCCATGCTGTCCAGGCAGGTAGATGACGACCATCAGGGACAGCTTCAA
GGATCGCTCGCGGCTCTTACCAGCCAGCAAAAGGCCAGGAACCGTAAAAAGGCCGCGTTGCTGGCGTTTT
TCCATAGGCTCCGCCCCCCTGACGAGCATCACAAAAATCGACGCTCAAGTCAGAGGTGGCGAAACCCGAC
AGGACTATAAAGATACCAGGCGTTTCCCCCTGGAAGCTCCCTCGTGCGCTCTCCTGTTCCGACCCTGCCG
CTTACCGGATACCTGTCCGCCTTTCTCCCTTCGGGAAGCGTGGCGCTTTCTCAATGCTCACGCTGTAGGT
ATCTCAGTTCGGTGTAGGTCGTTCGCTCCAAGCTGGGCTGTGTGCACGAACCCCCCGTTCAGCCCGACCG
CTGCGCCTTATCCGGTAACTATCGTCTTGAGTCCAACCCGGTAAGACACGACTTATCGCCACTGGCAGCA
GCCACTGGTAACAGGATTAGCAGAGCGAGGTATGTAGGCGGTGCTACAGAGTTCTTGAAGTGGTGGCCTA
ACTACGGCTACACTAGAAGGACAGTATTTGGTATCTGCGCTCTGCTGAAGCCAGTTACCTTCGGAAAAAG
AGTTGGTAGCTCTTGATCCGGCAAACAAACCACCGCTGGTAGCGGTGGTTTTTTTGTTTGCAAGCAGCAG
ATTACGCGCAGAAAAAAAGGATCTCAAGAAGATCCTTTGATCTTTTCTACGGGGTCTGACGCTCAGTGGA
ACGAAAACTCACGTTAAGGGATTTTGGTCATGAGATTATCAAAAAGGATCTTCACCTAGATCCTTTTAAA
TTAAAAATGAAGTTTTAAATCAATCTAAAGTATATATGAGTAAACTTGGTCTGACAGTTACCAATGCTTA
ATCAGTGAGGCACCTATCTCAGCGATCTGTCTATTTCGTTCATCCATAGTTGCCTGACTCCCCGTCGTGT
AGATAACTACGATACGGGAGGGCTTACCATCTGGCCCCAGTGCTGCAATGATACCGCGAGACCCACGCTC
ACCGGCTCCAGATTTATCAGCAATAAACCAGCCAGCCGGAAGGGCCGAGCGCAGAAGTGGTCCTGCAACT
TTATCCGCCTCCATCCAGTCTATTAATTGTTGCCGGGAAGCTAGAGTAAGTAGTTCGCCAGTTAATAGTT
TGCGCAACGTTGTTGCCATTGCTGCAGGCATCGTGGTGTCACGCTCGTCGTTTGGTATGGCTTCATTCAG
CTCCGGTTCCCAACGATCAAGGCGAGTTACATGATCCCCCATGTTGTGCAAAAAAGCGGTTAGCTCCTTC
GGTCCTCCGATCGTTGTCAGAAGTAAGTTGGCCGCAGTGTTATCACTCATGGTTATGGCAGCACTGCATA
ATTCTCTTACTGTCATGCCATCCGTAAGATGCTTTTCTGTGACTGGTGAGTACTCAACCAAGTCATTCTG
AGAATAGTGTATGCGGCGACCGAGTTGCTCTTGCCCGGCGTCAACACGGGATAATACCGCGCCACATAGC
AGAACTTTAAAAGTGCTCATCATTGGAAAACGTTCTTCGGGGCGAAAACTCTCAAGGATCTTACCGCTGT
TGAGATCCAGTTCGATGTAACCCACTCGTGCACCCAACTGATCTTCAGCATCTTTTACTTTCACCAGCGT
TTCTGGGTGAGCAAAAACAGGAAGGCAAAATGCCGCAAAAAAGGGAATAAGGGCGACACGGAAATGTTGA
ATACTCATACTCTTCCTTTTTCAATATTATTGAAGCATTTATCAGGGTTATTGTCTCATGAGCGGATACA
TATTTGAATGTATTTAGAAAAATAAACAAATAGGGGTTCCGCGCACATTTCCCCGAAAAGTGCCACCTGA
CGTCTAAGAAACCATTATTATCATGACATTAACCTATAAAAATAGGCGTATCACGAGGCCCTTTCGT
Features (pLannotate 1.2.2; 10 found; start..end, strand, type, name):
     56..2568    +  promoter       Ac5 promoter: Drosophila melanogaster actin 5C promoter
   2588..3304    +  CDS            EGFP: EGFP is a basic (constitutively fluorescent) green fluorescent protein published in 1996, derived from Aequorea victoria. It is reported to be a rapidly-maturing weak dimer with moderate acid sensitivity.
   3311..3766    +  CDS            Cnot1 (fragment): CNOT1_MOUSE - Also known as Kiaa1007. Experimental evidence at protein level: Swiss-Prot protein existence level 1. Scaffolding component of the CCR4-NOT complex which is one of the major cellular mRNA deadenylases and is linked to various cellular processes including bulk mRNA degradation, miRNA-mediated repression, translational repression during translational initiation and general transcription regulation. Additional complex functions may be a consequence of its influence on mRNA expression. Its scaffolding function implies its interaction with the catalytic complex module and diverse RNA-
   3792..3833    +  CDS            V5 tag: epitope tag from simian virus 5
   3933..4067    -  polyA_signal   SV40 poly(A) signal: SV40 polyadenylation signal
   4090..4174    -  CDS            large T antigen (fragment): large T antigen from SV40 (simian virus 40)
   4175..4645    +  CDS            TcR (fragment): tetracycline efflux protein; tet; confers resistance to tetracycline
   4689..5277    -  rep_origin     ori: high-copy-number ColE1/pMB1/pBR322/pUC origin of replication
   5448..6308    -  CDS            AmpR: β-lactamase; bla; confers resistance to ampicillin, carbenicillin, and related antibiotics
   6309..6413    -  promoter       AmpR promoter: bla
