[The description below was written by a language model from this plasmid's Addgene catalogue record and pLannotate feature annotations shown in this document.]
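Description:
pAc5.1B-EGFP-DmNot1_1497-1644_W is a 6.5 kb insect expression plasmid for producing a GFP-tagged fragment of the Drosophila melanogaster Not1 protein in fly cells. The catalogue lists the backbone as unknown, but the name and annotated features are consistent with a pAc5.1-type vector. Expression is driven by the constitutive Drosophila actin 5C (Ac5) promoter, and an SV40 polyadenylation signal lies downstream of the coding region, although it is annotated on the opposite strand. In bacteria the plasmid replicates from a ColE1/pUC-type origin and is selected with ampicillin through the β-lactamase gene and its own promoter. The record describes it as low copy, even though the origin is annotated as a high-copy type. Short fragments annotated as SV40 large T antigen and a tetracycline resistance gene appear to be non-functional backbone remnants.

The payload is an EGFP coding sequence followed directly by a roughly 450 bp insert encoding residues 1497–1644 of Not1, giving an N-terminal EGFP fusion. The annotation tool labelled this insert by homology to mouse CNOT1, but the record identifies it as the fly gene. Not1 is the scaffold subunit of the CCR4-NOT deadenylase complex, which acts in mRNA decay and miRNA-mediated repression. A V5 epitope tag is annotated downstream of the insert, but the record does not say whether it is translated in frame with the fusion. The "_W" suffix is not explained in the record. The associated publication concerns tryptophan-binding pockets in CNOT9 and a DDX6–CNOT1 complex, so it may denote a related variant, but that is not stated. The construct would suit expression in Drosophila cultured cells for localisation studies or GFP-based pulldown and interaction assays with CCR4-NOT partners.
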