Addgene plasmid #147857: pAc5.1B-EGFP-DmNot1_1497-1644_W
Purpose: Insect Expression of DmNot1_1497-1644
Depositing lab: Elisa Izaurralde. Depositing organization: Max Planck Institute for Developmental Biology. Publication: A DDX6-CNOT1 complex and W-binding pockets in CNOT9 reveal direct links between miRNA target recognition and silencing. Chen Y, Boland A, Kuzuoglu-Ozturk D, Bawankar P, Loh B, Chang CT, Weichenrieder O, Izaurralde E. Mol Cell. 2014 Jun 5;54(5):737-50. doi: 10.1016/j.molcel.2014.03.034. Epub 2014 Apr 24. PubMed 24768540.
Backbone
  Vector backbone: Unknown
  Vector type: Insect Expression
Growth in bacteria
  Bacterial resistance: Ampicillin, 100 μg/mL
  Growth temperature: 37°C
  Growth strain: DH5alpha
  Copy number: Low Copy
Gene/Insert
  Gene/Insert name: DmNot1_1497-1644
  Species: D. melanogaster (fly)
  Entrez Gene: Not1 (a.k.a. Dmel_CG34407, CG1874, CG1884, CG34407, Dmel\CG34407, Dmel_CG1874, Dmel_CG1884, NOT, NOT1, anon-EST:Liang-1.29, anon-WO0118547.221, clone 1.29, not1)
  Cloning method: Unknown
Terms and licenses: Academic/Nonprofit Terms; Industry Terms: Not Available to Industry
Depositor comments: sequence given by NCBI: NM_001103772.2. Plasmids from this collection were made available to the research community and donated after the lab closed. Please note that the sequence provided by the depositing laboratory may be theoretical/predicted or based on Sanger sequencing results. There may be discrepancies between sequencing results obtained by Addgene and the depositor sequence. If an Addgene verified sequence is not available, please contact before placing your order to request that our lab fully sequence the plasmid.
How to cite: pAc5.1B-EGFP-DmNot1_1497-1644_W was a gift from Elisa Izaurralde (Addgene plasmid # 147857 ; http://n2t.net/addgene:147857 ; RRID:Addgene_147857)
